Addgene plasmid #79205: pAB078d7
Purpose: Directed Evolution of Protein-Protein Interactions
Depositing lab: David Liu. Depositing organization: Harvard University. Publication: Continuous evolution of Bacillus thuringiensis toxins overcomes insect resistance. Badran AH, Guzov VM, Huai Q, Kemp MM, Vishwanath P, Kain W, Nance AM, Evdokimov A, Moshiri F, Turner KH, Wang P, Malvar T, Liu DR. Nature. 2016 May 5;533(7601):58-63. doi: 10.1038/nature17938. Epub 2016 Apr 27. PubMed 27120167.
Backbone
  Vector backbone: SC101
  Backbone manufacturer: David Liu Lab
  Backbone size w/o insert (bp): 2992
  Vector type: Bacterial Expression
Growth in bacteria
  Bacterial resistance: Ampicillin, 100 μg/mL
  Growth temperature: 37°C
  Growth strain: NEB Turbo
  Copy number: Low Copy
Gene/Insert
  Gene/Insert name: PlacZ-opt (off-target) luxAB; Ppro1 434cI-SH2ABL1
  Species: Synthetic
  Promoter: PlacZ-opt (off-target); Ppro1
  Cloning method: Ligation Independent Cloning
  Sequencing primers: 5′ n/a; 3′ n/a
Terms and licenses: Academic/Nonprofit Terms; Industry Terms: Not Available to Industry
How to cite: pAB078d7 was a gift from David Liu (Addgene plasmid # 79205 ; http://n2t.net/addgene:79205 ; RRID:Addgene_79205)
