[The description below was written by a language model from this plasmid's Addgene catalogue record and pLannotate feature annotations shown in this document.]
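Description:
pAB078d7 is a low-copy bacterial expression plasmid built on a pSC101 backbone, used as a reporter component in a bacterial two-hybrid system for the directed evolution of protein-protein interactions. It replicates in E. coli through the pSC101 origin together with the Rep101 (RepA) protein encoded alongside it, and it is selected with ampicillin through a β-lactamase gene driven by its native bla promoter. The full sequence record is about 6.8 kb.

The payload consists of two divergently oriented cassettes. In one, the PlacZ-opt promoter in its "off-target" configuration drives luxA and luxB, the two luciferase subunits from the Photorhabdus luminescens bioluminescence operon, so that transcription from this promoter is read out as luminescence. In the other, on the opposite strand, the constitutive Ppro1 promoter expresses a fusion of the phage 434 cI repressor to the SH2 domain of ABL1. The automated annotation labels the DNA-binding portion as a fragment of the related P22 C2 repressor and the SH2 portion as a viral ABL fragment; these are homology-based matches, and the catalogue names should be taken as the intended identities. A short FLAG-like segment lies between the two parts, apparently as a linker or epitope. rrnB T1 and T2 terminators, with an adjacent 5S rRNA remnant, insulate the transcription units. Neither promoter is annotated in the feature table.

In such a system the repressor fusion would tether the SH2 bait near the reporter promoter. The "off-target" designation suggests an operator that 434cI should not recognise, making this a likely specificity control, though the record does not spell this out.
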