Features (pLannotate 1.2.2; 13 found; start..end, strand, type, name):
      1..951     -  CDS            Rep101: RepA protein needed for replication with the pSC101 origin; rep101
    999..1221    -  rep_origin     pSC101 ori: low-copy replication origin that requires the Rep101 protein
   1723..1758    -  terminator     rrnB T1 terminator (fragment): Escherichia coli rrnB; transcription terminator T1 from the E. coli rrnB gene
   1888..2967    +  CDS            luxA: LUXA1_PHOLU - Experimental evidence at protein level: Swiss-Prot protein existence level 1. Light-emitting reaction in luminous bacteria. From Photorhabdus luminescens (Xenorhabdus luminescens).
   3031..4011    +  CDS            LuxB: LuxB luciferase subunit; luxB; from the Photorhabdus luminescens bioluminescence operon
   4119..4418    -  CDS            ABL (fragment): ABL_FSVHY - Experimental evidence at transcript level: Swiss-Prot protein existence level 2. From Feline sarcoma virus (strain Hardy-Zuckerman 2).
   4419..4439    -  CDS            FLAG (fragment): FLAG® epitope tag, followed by an enterokinase cleavage site
   4455..5057    -  CDS            C2 (fragment): RPC2_BPP22 - Experimental evidence at protein level: Swiss-Prot protein existence level 1. This protein allows the phage to reside inactively in the chromosome of its host bacterium. This lysogenic state is maintained by binding of regulatory protein C2 to the OR and OL operators, preventing transcription of proteins necessary for lytic development. From Salmonella phage P22 (Bacteriophage P22).
   5274..5301    -  terminator     rrnB T2 terminator: transcription terminator T2 from the E. coli rrnB gene
   5393..5479    -  terminator     rrnB T1 terminator: Escherichia coli rrnB; transcription terminator T1 from the E. coli rrnB gene
   5481..5596    -  ncRNA          5S rRNA: Accession: RF00001 - 5S ribosomal RNA
   5695..6555    -  CDS            AmpR: β-lactamase; bla; confers resistance to ampicillin, carbenicillin, and related antibiotics
   6556..6660    -  promoter       AmpR promoter: bla
>Addgene plasmid #79205 | pAB078d7 | depositor full sequence | sequence record 148326 | Full Sequence
TCAGATCCTTCCGTATTTAGCCAGTATGTTCTCTAGTGTGGTTCGTTGTTTTTGCGTGAGCCATGAGAAC
GAACCATTGAGATCATGCTTACTTTGCATGTCACTCAAAAATTTTGCCTCAAAACTGGTGAGCTGAATTT
TTGCAGTTAAAGCATCGTGTAGTGTTTTTCTTAGTCCGTTACGTAGGTAGGAATCTGATGTAATGGTTGT
TGGTATTTTGTCACCATTCATTTTTATCTGGTTGTTCTCAAGTTCGGTTACGAGATCCATTTGTCTATCT
AGTTCAACTTGGAAAATCAACGTATCAGTCGGGCGGCCTCGCTTATCAACCACCAATTTCATATTGCTGT
AAGTGTTTAAATCTTTACTTATTGGTTTCAAAACCCATTGGTTAAGCCTTTTAAACTCATGGTAGTTATT
TTCAAGCATTAACATGAACTTAAATTCATCAAGGCTAATCTCTATATTTGCCTTGTGAGTTTTCTTTTGT
GTTAGTTCTTTTAATAACCACTCATAAATCCTCATAGAGTATTTGTTTTCAAAAGACTTAACATGTTCCA
GATTATATTTTATGAATTTTTTTAACTGGAAAAGATAAGGCAATATCTCTTCACTAAAAACTAATTCTAA
TTTTTCGCTTGAGAACTTGGCATAGTTTGTCCACTGGAAAATCTCAAAGCCTTTAACCAAAGGATTCCTG
ATTTCCACAGTTCTCGTCATCAGCTCTCTGGTTGCTTTAGCTAATACACCATAAGCATTTTCCCTACTGA
TGTTCATCATCTGAGCGTATTGGTTATAAGTGAACGATACCGTCCGTTCTTTCCTTGTAGGGTTTTCAAT
CGTGGGGTTGAGTAGTGCCACACAGCATAAAATTAGCTTGGTTTCATGCTCCGTTAAGTCATAGCGACTA
ATCGCTAGTTCATTTGCTTTGAAAACAACTAATTCAGACATACATCTCAATTGGTCTAGGTAATTTTAAT
CACTATACCAATTGAGATGGGCTAGTCAATGATAATTACTAGTCCTTTTCCTTTGAGTTGTGGGTATCTG
TAAATTCTGCTAGACCTTTGCTGGAAAACTTGTAAATTCTGCTAGACCCTCTGTAAATTCCGCTAGACCT
TTGTGTGTTTTTTTTGTTTATATTCAAGTGGTTATAATTTATAGAATAAAGAAAGAATAAAAAAAGATAA
AAAGAATAGATCCCAGCCCTGTGTATAACTCACTACTTTAGTCAGTTCCGCAGTATTACAAAAGGATGTC
GCAAACGCTGTTTGCTCCTCTACAAAACAGACCTTAAAACCCTAAAGGCTTAAGTAGCACCCTCGCAAGC
TCGGGCAAATCGCTGAATATTCCTTTTGTCTCCGACCATCAGGCACCTGAGTCGCTGTCTTTTTCGTGAC
ATTCAGTTCGCTGCGCTCACGGCTCTGGCAGTGAATGGGGGTAAATGGCACTACAGGCGCCTTTTATGGA
TTCATGCAAGGAAACTACCCATAATACAAGAAAAGCCCGTCACGGGCTTCTCAGGGCGTTTTATGGCGGG
TCTGCTATGTGGTGCTATCTGACTTTTTGCTGTTCAGCAGTTCCTGCCCTCTGATTTTCCAGTCTGACCA
CTTCGGATTATCCCGTGACAGGTCATTCAGACTGGCTAATGCACCCAGTAAGGCAGCGGTATCATCAACA
GGCTTACCCGTCGTACGGTCAAGAGGACATCCGGGCAAATGCAACGAAAGGCTCAGTCGAAAGACTGGGC
CTTTCGTTGCGCTGCGGAGACTTAGGGACCCTAAAAATTAAGAAGTCTTAAATAAGGCACCCCGGGCTTT
ACTCGTAAAGCTTCCGGCGCGTATGTTGTGTCGACCGACCTGCAGGTGCAGTAAGGAGGAAAAAAAAATG
AAATTTGGAAACTTTTTGCTTACATACCAACCTCCCCAATTTTCCCAAACAGAGGTAATGAAACGTTTGG
TTAAATTAGGTCGCATCTCTGAGGAGTGTGGTTTTGATACCGTATGGTTACTGGAGCATCATTTCACGGA
GTTTGGTTTGCTTGGTAACCCTTATGTCGCTGCTGCATATTTACTTGGCGCGACTAAAAAATTGAATGTA
GGAACTGCCGCTATTGTTCTTCCCACAGCCCATCCAGTACGCCAACTTGAAGATGTGAATTTATTGGATC
AAATGTCAAAAGGACGATTTCGGTTTGGTATTTGCCGAGGGCTTTACAACAAGGACTTTCGCGTATTCGG
CACAGATATGAATAACAGTCGCGCCTTAGCGGAATGCTGGTACGGGCTGATAAAGAATGGCATGACAGAG
GGATATATGGAAGCTGATAATGAACATATCAAGTTCCATAAGGTAAAAGTAAACCCCGCGGCGTATAGCA
GAGGTGGCGCACCGGTTTATGTGGTGGCTGAATCAGCTTCGACGACTGAGTGGGCTGCTCAATTTGGCCT
ACCGATGATATTAAGTTGGATTATAAATACTAACGAAAAGAAAGCACAACTTGAGCTTTATAATGAAGTG
GCTCAAGAATATGGGCACGATATTCATAATATCGACCATTGCTTATCATATATAACATCTGTAGATCATG
ACTCAATTAAAGCGAAAGAGATTTGCCGGAAATTTCTGGGGCATTGGTATGATTCTTATGTGAATGCTAC
GACTATTTTTGATGATTCAGACCAAACAAGAGGTTATGATTTCAATAAAGGGCAGTGGCGTGACTTTGTA
TTAAAAGGACATAAAGATACTAATCGCCGTATTGATTACAGTTACGAAATCAATCCCGTGGGAACGCCGC
AGGAATGTATTGACATAATTCAAAAAGACATTGATGCTACAGGAATATCAAATATTTGTTGTGGATTTGA
AGCTAATGGAACAGTAGACGAAATTATTGCTTCCATGAAGCTCTTCCAGTCTGATGTCATGCCATTTCTT
AAAGAAAAACAACGTTCGCTATTATATTATGGCGGTGGCGGTAGCGGCGGTGGCGGTAGCGGCGGTGGCG
GTAGCGGCGGTGGCGGTAGCAAATTTGGATTGTTCTTCCTTAACTTCATCAATTCAACAACTGTTCAAGA
ACAGAGTATAGTTCGCATGCAGGAAATAACGGAGTATGTTGATAAGTTGAATTTTGAACAGATTTTAGTG
TATGAAAATCATTTTTCAGATAATGGTGTTGTCGGCGCTCCTCTGACTGTTTCTGGTTTTCTGCTCGGTT
TAACAGAGAAAATTAAAATTGGTTCATTAAATCACATCATTACAACTCATCATCCTGTCCGCATAGCGGA
GGAAGCTTGCTTATTGGATCAGTTAAGTGAAGGGAGATTTATTTTAGGGTTTAGTGATTGCGAAAAAAAA
GATGAAATGCATTTTTTTAATCGCCCGGTTGAATATCAACAGCAACTATTTGAAGAGTGTTATGAAATCA
TTAACGATGCTTTAACAACAGGCTATTGTAATCCAGATAACGATTTTTATAGCTTCCCTAAAATATCTGT
AAATCCCCATGCTTATACGCCAGGCGGACCTCGGAAATATGTAACAGCAACCAGTCATCATATTGTTGAG
TGGGCGGCCAAAAAAGGTATTCCTCTCATCTTTAAGTGGGATGATTCTAATGATGTTAGATATGAATATG
CTGAAAGATATAAAGCCGTTGCGGATAAATATGACGTTGACCTATCAGAGATAGACCATCAGTTAATGAT
ATTAGTTAACTATAACGAAGATAGTAATAAAGCTAAACAAGAGACGCGTGCATTTATTAGTGATTATGTT
CTTGAAATGCACCCTAATGAAAATTTCGAAAATAAACTTGAAGAAATAATTGCAGAAAACGCTGTCGGAA
ATTATACGGAGTGTATAACTGCGGCTAAGTTGGCAATTGAAAAGTGTGGTGCGAAAAGTGTATTGCTGTC
CTTTGAACCAATGAATGATTTGATGAGCCAAAAAAATGTAATCAATATTGTTGATGATAATATTAAGAAG
TACCACACGGAATATACCTAAACGGAGCCAATGTACGCAAAAAACCCCGCTTCAGCGGGGTTTTTTCGCC
AAAAAAAACCCCGCCCTGTCAGGGGCGGGGTTTTTTTTTAGGGCCCTACTGACTGTTAGCGTTTCGGCGC
CGGATAATGCAGCGTGGTGATCAGACCATCCGCAACCGTGCTATGGTGATGCACCAGTTCTGCCAGGGTA
TTGAAGCGAGATTCACTAGAAACGTACAGTTTGCCATCGCTGGCGGTGTTGATACGGTAGTGATACACGC
GACCTTCATAACGCAGAGAAATGCTGCGCTGGCCCGGGCTACTTTCACTTTCACGAACCAGAAAAGAACC
ATTAATGCCAGAGCTCAGCAGGTATTCGGCCGCGTTACGGCTCACAGGGCCATGATACCAGCTGTGTTTT
TCCAGACTCTTGTCATCGTCGTCCTTGTAGTCTACGAATTTTACCCTCGCTTCCACGACAACACCGATAA
TCTTGCAGTTTCCGTTGATAGGAGTCATAGGCCATGAAGGATTCAGGCCTTTCAGGTACTTCTGACCGCC
ATCTATGACCAGTTTCTTGAATGTTGCTTCGTTCGCGTCAGTCAGTTTGGCTACAACAAGGCTTCCATTC
ACTGGCTCCCGTCCAGTATCTACTAACACCATATGACCTTCAGGGATGCTTTGACCTACAGGTGAGGTCA
TGGAATCACCTTCAACCTTCAGCCAGAATCCATTGCCTAATAAGTTAACGTCACTGTCATACCATTCATC
AATGTCCTTGATATCGTAGGGTTCACAAGCTTCACACCACGAACGAGCTCTAACCATGCTAATCAATGGA
TATTTCCCTTTGGGCTCAACGTGCCCAACAAATCTAACATTCGAATCAGAGGTGCCATTGAGCAGCCAGT
CAACACTTACGCCAAGAGCTGACGCAAGTTCTGGTAAAAAGCGTGGTCGCTTAGTTTTACCGTTTTCGAG
CTGCTCTATAGACTGCTGGGTAGTCCCCACCTTTTGAGCAAGTTCAGCCTGGTTAAGTCCAAGCTGAATT
CTTTTGCTTTTTACCCTGCTGCTGATACTCATTTTTTTTTCCTCCTTACTCTAGTAAAAGTTAAACAAAA
TTATTTGTAGAGGGAAACCGTTGTGGTCTCCCTGAATATAGATACCGAGCCTTATGCATGCCCGTAAAGT
TATCCAGCAACCACTCATAGACCTAGGGCAGCAGATAGGGACGACGTGGTGTTAGCTGTGCTCTAGAATC
CTCAGCGAGTTTGTAGAAACGCAAAAAGGCCATCCGTCAGGATGGCCTTCTGCTTAATTTGATGCCTGGC
AGTTTATGGCGGGCGTCCTGCCCGCCACCCTCCGGGCCGTTGCTTCGCAACGTTCAAATCCGCTCCCGGC
GGATTTGTCCTACTCAGGAGAGCGTTCACCGACAAACAACAGATAAAACGAAAGGCCCAGTCTTTCGACT
GAGCCTTTCGTTTTATTTGATGCCTGGCAGTTCCCTACTCTCGCATGGGGAGACCCCACACTACCATCGG
CGCTACGGCGTTTCACTTCTGAGTTCGGCATGGGGTCAGGTGGGACCACCGCGCTACTGCCGCCAGGCAA
ATTCTGTTTTATCAGACCGCTTCTGCGTTCTGATTTAATCTGTATCAGGCTGAAAATCTTCTCTCATCCG
CCAAAACAGCCATGCCCATGGCGTTTACCAATGCTTAATCAGTGAGGCACCTATCTCAGCGATCTGTCTA
TTTCGTTCATCCATAGTTGCCTGACTCCCCGTCGTGTAGATAACTACGATACGGGAGGGCTTACCATCTG
GCCCCAGTGCTGCAATGATACCGCGAGACCCACGCTCACCGGCTCCAGATTTATCAGCAATAAACCAGCC
AGCCGGAAGGGCCGAGCGCAGAAGTGGTCCTGCAACTTTATCCGCCTCCATCCAGTCTATTAATTGTTGC
CGGGAAGCTAGAGTAAGTAGTTCGCCAGTTAATAGTTTGCGCAACGTTGTTGCCATTGCTACAGGCATCG
TGGTGTCACGCTCGTCGTTTGGTATGGCTTCATTCAGCTCCGGTTCCCAACGATCAAGGCGAGTTACATG
ATCCCCCATGTTGTGCAAAAAAGCGGTTAGCTCCTTCGGTCCTCCGATCGTTGTCAGAAGTAAGTTGGCC
GCAGTGTTATCACTCATGGTTATGGCAGCACTGCATAATTCTCTTACTGTCATGCCATCCGTAAGATGCT
TTTCTGTGACTGGTGAGTACTCAACCAAGTCATTCTGAGAATAGTGTATGCGGCGACCGAGTTGCTCTTG
CCCGGCGTCAATACGGGATAATACCGCGCCACATAGCAGAACTTTAAAAGTGCTCATCATTGGAAAACGT
TCTTCGGGGCGAAAACTCTCAAGGATCTTACCGCTGTTGAGATCCAGTTCGATGTAACCCACTCGTGCAC
CCAACTGATCTTCAGCATCTTTTACTTTCACCAGCGTTTCTGGGTGAGCAAAAACAGGAAGGCAAAATGC
CGCAAAAAAGGGAATAAGGGCGACACGGAAATGTTGAATACTCATACTCTTCCTTTTTCAATATTATTGA
AGCATTTATCAGGGTTATTGTCTCATGAGCGGATACATATTTGAATGTATTTAGAAAAATAAACAAATAG
GGGTTCCGCGCACATTTCCCCGAAAAGTGCCACCTGACGTCTAAGAAACCATTATTATCATGACATTAAC
CTATAAAAATAGGCGTATCACGAGGCCCTTAGGCCAAATAGGCCGT
