>Addgene plasmid #79205 | pAB078d7 | addgene partial sequence | sequence record 151122 | pCL52_2-F 5'-GCTTCTCAGGGCGTTTTATG-3'
TCAGCAGTTCCTGCCCTCTGATTTTCCAGTCTGACCACTTCGGATTATCCCGTGACAGGTCATTCAGACT
GGCTAATGCACCCAGTAAGGCAGCGGTATCATCAACAGGCTTACCCGTCGTACGGTCAAGAGGACATCCG
GGCAAATGCAACGAAAGGCTCAGTCGAAAGACTGGGCCTTTCGTTGCGCTGCGGAGACTTAGGGACCCTA
AAAATTAAGAAGTCTTAAATAAGGCACCCCGGGCTTTACTCGTAAAGCTTCCGGCGCGTATGTTGTGTCG
ACCGACCTGCAGGTGCAGTAAGGAGGAAAAAAAAATGAAATTTGGAAACTTTTTGCTTACATACCAACCT
CCCCAATTTTCCCAAACAGAGGTAATGAAACGTTTGGTTAAATTAGGTCGCATCTCTGAGGAGTGTGGTT
TTGATACCGTATGGTTACTGGAGCATCATTTCACGGAGTTTGGTTTGCTTGGTAACCCTTATGTCGCTGC
TGCATATTTACTTGGCGCGACTAAAAAATTGAATGTAGGAACTGCCGCTATTGTTCTTCCCACAGCCCAT
CCAGTACGCCAACTTGAAGATGTGAATTTATTGGATCAAATGTCAAAAGGACGATTTCGGTTTGGTATTT
GCCGAGGGCTTTACAACAAGGACTTTCGCGTATTCGGCACAGATATGAATAACAGTCGCGCCTTAGCGGA
ATGCTGGTACGGGCTGATAAAGAATGGCATGACAGAGGGATATATGGAAGCTGATAATGAACATATCAAG
TTCCATAAGG
