>Addgene plasmid #79205 | pAB078d7 | addgene partial sequence | sequence record 151123 | Amp-F 5'-AAGCCCTCCCGTATCGTAGT-3'
GGCACTATGGATGAACGAAATAGACAGATCGCTGAGATAGGTGCCTCACTGATTAAGCATTGGTAAACGC
CATGGGCATGGCTGTTTTGGCGGATGAGAGAAGATTTTCAGCCTGATACAGATTAAATCAGAACGCAGAA
GCGGTCTGATAAAACAGAATTTGCCTGGCGGCAGTAGCGCGGTGGTCCCACCTGACCCCATGCCGAACTC
AGAAGTGAAACGCCGTAGCGCCGATGGTAGTGTGGGGTCTCCCCATGCGAGAGTAGGGAACTGCCAGGCA
TCAAATAAAACGAAAGGCTCAGTCGAAAGACTGGGCCTTTCGTTTTATCTGTTGTTTGTCGGTGAACGCT
CTCCTGAGTAGGACAAATCCGCCGGGAGCGGATTTGAACGTTGCGAAGCAACGGCCCGGAGGGTGGCGG
