>Addgene plasmid #79205 | pAB078d7 | addgene partial sequence | sequence record 152334 | LuxB-F 5'-gtcctttgaaccaatgaatg-3'
ATATTGTTGATGATAATATTAAGAAGTACCACACGGAATATACCTAAACGGAGCCAATGTACGCAAAAAA
CCCCGCTTCAGCGGGGTTTTTTCGCCAAAAAAAACCCCGCCCTGTCAGGGGCGGGGTTTTTTTTTAGGGC
CCTACTGACTGTTAGCGTTTCGGCGCCGGATAATGCAGCGTGGTGATCAGACCATCCGCAACCGTGCTAT
GGTGATGCACCAGTTCTGCCAGGGTATTGAAGCGAGATTCACTAGAAACGTACAGTTTGCCATCGCTGGC
GGTGTTGATACGGTAGTGATACACGCGACCTTCATAACGCAGAGAAATGCTGCGCTGGCCCGGGCTACTT
TCACTTTCACGAACCAGAAAAGAACCATTAATGCCAGAGCTCAGCAGGTATTCGGCCGCGTTACGGCTCA
CAGGGCCATGATACCAGCTGTGTTTTTCCAGACTCTTGTCATCGTCGTCCTTGTAGTCTACGAATTTTAC
CCTCGCTTCCACGACAACACCGATAATCTTGCAGTTTCCGTTGATAGGAGTCATAGGCCATGAAGGATTC
AGGCCTTTCAGGTACTTCTGACCGCCATCTATGACCAGTTTCTTGAATGTTGCTTCGTTCGCGTCAGTCA
GTTTGGCTACAACAAGGCTTCCATTCACTGGCTCCCGTCCAGTATCTACTAACACCATATGACCTTCAGG
GATGCTTTGACCTACAGGTGAGGTCATGGAATCACCTTCAACCTTCAGCCAGAATCCATTGCCTAATAAG
TTAACGTCACTGTCATACCATTCATCAATGTCCTTGATATCGTAGG
